>Addgene plasmid #57617 | tdEos-FYN-N-10 | depositor partial sequence | sequence record 88769 | insert sequence
GGACGGTCAGATCCGCTAGCGCCACCATGGGCTGTGTGCAATGTAAGGATAAAGAAGCAACAAAACTGAC
GGAGGAGAGGGACGGCAGCCTGAACCAGAGCTCTGGGTACCGCTATGGCACAGACCCCACCCCTCAGCAC
TACCCCAGCTTCGGTGTGACCTCCATCCCCAACTACAACAACTTCCACGCAGCCGGGGGCCAAGGACTCA
CCGTCTTTGGAGGTGTGAACTCTTCGTCTCATACGGGGACCTTGCGTACGAGAGGAGGAACAGGAGTGAC
ACTCTTTGTGGCCCTTTATGACTATGAAGCACGGACAGAAGATGACCTGAGTTTTCACAAAGGAGAAAAA
TTTCAAATATTGAACAGCTCGGAAGGAGATTGGTGGGAAGCCCGCTCCTTGACAACTGGAGAGACAGGTT
ACATTCCCAGCAATTATGTGGCTCCAGTTGACTCTATCCAGGCAGAAGAGTGGTACTTTGGAAAACTTGG
CCGAAAAGATGCTGAGCGACAGCTATTGTCCTTTGGAAACCCAAGAGGTACCTTTCTTATCCGCGAGAGT
GAAACCACCAAAGGTGCCTATTCACTTTCTATCCGTGATTGGGATGATATGAAAGGAGACCATGTCAAAC
ATTATAAAATTCGCAAACTTGACAATGGTGGATACTACATTACCACCCGGGCCCAGTTTGAAACACTTCA
GCAGCTTGTACAACATTACTCAGGTACCTGGAATGGAAACACAAAAGTAGCCATAAAGACTCTTAAACCA
GGCACAATGTCCCCCGAATCATTCCTTGAGGAAGCGCAGATCATGAAGAAGCTGAAGCACGACAAGCTGG
TCCAGCTCTATGCAGTGGTGTCTGAGGAGCCCATCTACATCGTCACCGAGTATATGAACAAAGGAAGTTT
ACTGGATTTCTTAAAAGATGGAGAAGGAAGAGCTCTGAAATTACCAAATCTTGTGGACATGGCAGCACAG
GTGGCTGCAGGAATGGCTTACATCGAGCGCATGAATTATATCCATAGAGATCTGCGATCAGCAAACATTC
TAGTGGGGAATGGACTCATATGCAAGATTGCTGACTTCGGATTGGCCCGATTGATAGAAGACAATGAGTA
CACAGCAAGACAAGGTGCAAAGTTCCCCATCAAGTGGACGGCCCCCGAGGCAGCCCTGTACGGGAGGTTC
ACAATCAAGTCTGACGTGTGGTCTTTTGGAATCTTACTCACAGAGCTGGTCACCAAAGGAAGAGTGCCAT
ACCCAGGCATGAACAACCGGGAGGTGCTGGAGCAGGTGGAGCGAGGCTACAGGATGCCCTGCCCGCAGGA
CTGCCCCATCTCTCTGCATGAGCTCATGATCCACTGCTGGAAAAAGGACCCTGAAGAACGCCCCACTTTT
GAGTACTTGCAGAGCTTCCTGGAAGACTACTTTACCGCGACAGAGCCCCAGTACCAACCTGGTGAAAACC
TGGCATCCAGCGGGGATCCACCGGTCGCCACCATGAGTGCGATTAAGCCAGACATGAAGATCAACCTCCG
TATGGAAGGCAACGTAAACGGGCACCACTTTGTGATCGACGGAGATGGTACAGGCAAGCCTTTTGAGGGA
AAACAGAGTATGGATCTTGAAGTCAAAGAGGGCGGACCTCTGCCTTTTGCCTTTGATATCCTGACCACTG
CATTCCATTACGGCAACAGGGTATTCGCCGAATATCCAGACCACATACAAGACTATTTTAAGCAGTCGTT
TCCTAAGGGGTATTCGTGGGAACGAAGCTTGACTTTCGAAGACGGGGGCATTTGCATTGCCAGAAACGAC
ATAACAATGGAAGGGGACACTTTCTATAATAAAGTTCGATTTCACGGTGTAAACTTTCCCGCCAATGGTC
CAGTTATGCAGAAGAAGACGCTGAAATGGGAGCCCTCCACTGAGAAAATGTATGTGCGTGATGGAGTGCT
GACTGGTGATATTCGCATGGCTTTGTTGCTTGAAGGAAATGCCCATTACCGATGTGACTTCAGAACTACT
TACAAAGCTAAGGAGAAGGGTGTCAAGTTACCAGGCTACCACTTTGTGGACCACTGCATTGAGATTTTAA
GCCATGACAAAGATTACAACAAGGTTAAGCTGTATGAGCATGCTGTTGCTCATTCTGGATTGCCTGACAA
TGCCAGACGATCCGGTAGCGGTCACGGTACTGGTTCTACTGGTTCTGGTTCTTCTGAGAGTGCGATTAAG
CCAGACATGAAGATCAACCTCCGTATGGAAGGCAACGTAAACGGGCACCACTTTGTGATCGACGGAGATG
GTACAGGCAAGCCTTTTGAGGGAAAACAGAGTATGGATCTTGAAGTCAAAGAGGGCGGACCTCTGCCTTT
TGCCTTTGATATCCTGACCACTGCATTCCATTACGGCAACAGGGTATTCGCCGAATATCCAGACCACATA
CAAGACTATTTTAAGCAGTCGTTTCCTAAGGGGTATTCGTGGGAACGAAGCTTGACTTTCGAAGACGGGG
GCATTTGCATTGCCAGAAACGACATAACAATGGAAGGGGACACTTTCTATAATAAAGTTCGATTTCACGG
TGTAAACTTTCCCGCCAATGGTCCAGTTATGCAGAAGAAGACGCTGAAATGGGAGCCCTCCACTGAGAAA
ATGTATGTGCGTGATGGAGTGCTGACTGGTGATATTCGCATGGCTTTGTTGCTTGAAGGAAATGCCCATT
ACCGATGTGACTTCAGAACTACTTACAAAGCTAAGGAGAAGGGTGTCAAGTTACCAGGCTACCACTTTGT
GGACCACTGCATTGAGATTTTAAGCCATGACAAAGATTACAACAAGGTTAAGCTGTATGAGCATGCTGTT
GCTCATTCTGGATTGCCTGACAATGCCAGACGATAAGCGGCCGCGACTCTAGATCATAATCAGCCATACC
ACATT
