[The description below was written by a language model from this plasmid's Addgene catalogue record.]
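Description:
tdEos-FYN-N-10 is a mammalian expression plasmid built on the tdEos-N1 backbone (about 4.75 kb without the insert), an N1-style fusion vector in which a gene of interest is placed upstream of the fluorescent protein coding sequence. It is maintained in E. coli as a high-copy plasmid under kanamycin selection. It also carries a neomycin resistance marker, so transfected mammalian cells can be selected with G418. No feature table accompanies the record, so the origin of replication and other backbone elements are not itemised. The listed sequencing primers do imply that an SV40 polyadenylation signal lies downstream of the expression cassette.

The payload is human FYN, a Src-family non-receptor tyrosine kinase that associates with membranes. It is expressed from the CMV promoter with tdEos fused to its C terminus. The "N-10" in the name probably refers to a 10-residue linker between FYN and the fluorescent protein, but the record does not say so. tdEos is a tandem-dimer form of the photoconvertible protein Eos. The two excitation/emission pairs in the record, 505/516 nm and 569/581 nm, correspond to its green state and its red state after photoconversion.

The construct serves as a localization marker for a membrane-associated kinase, letting FYN distribution be visualised in live or fixed mammalian cells. Because the tag is photoconvertible, fusions of this kind are generally suited to optical highlighting, tracking of selected protein pools, and single-molecule localization microscopy. The record itself states only the localization purpose and the spectral properties, and the cloning method is listed as unknown.
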