Addgene plasmid #57617: tdEos-FYN-N-10
Purpose: Localization: Membrane Associated Kinase, Excitation: 505 / 569, Emission: 516 / 581
Depositing lab: Michael Davidson. Depositing organization: Florida State University, Tallahassee.
Backbone
  Vector backbone: tdEos-N1
  Backbone size w/o insert (bp): 4750
  Vector type: Mammalian Expression
  Selectable markers: Neomycin (select with G418)
Growth in bacteria
  Bacterial resistance: Kanamycin, 50 μg/mL
  Growth temperature: 37°C
  Growth strain: DH5alpha
  Copy number: High Copy
Gene/Insert
  Gene/Insert name: FYN (alt name: NM_153048.1)
  Species: H. sapiens (human)
  Entrez Gene: FYN (a.k.a. SLK, SYN, p59-FYN)
  Promoter: CMV
  Tag / fusion protein: tdEos (C terminal on backbone)
  Cloning method: Unknown
  Sequencing primers: 5′ CMV-F; 3′ SV40pA-R
Terms and licenses: Academic/Nonprofit Terms; Industry Terms
Depositor comments: . Excitation = 505 / 569; Emission = 516 / 581
How to cite: tdEos-FYN-N-10 was a gift from Michael Davidson (Addgene plasmid # 57617 ; http://n2t.net/addgene:57617 ; RRID:Addgene_57617)
