LOCUS       Exported 6816 bp ds-DNA circular SYN 12-NOV-2021
DEFINITION  Localization: Membrane Associated Kinase, Excitation: 505 / 569,
            Emission: 516 / 581.
ACCESSION   .
VERSION     .
KEYWORDS    tdEos-FYN-N-10
SOURCE      synthetic DNA construct
  ORGANISM  synthetic DNA construct
REFERENCE   1 (bases 1 to 6816)
  TITLE     Davidson Photoactivatable Fluorescent Proteins
REFERENCE   2 (bases 1 to 6816)
  AUTHORS   .
  TITLE     Direct Submission
  JOURNAL   Exported Nov 12, 2021 from SnapGene Server 1.1.58
            http://www.snapgene.com
FEATURES             Location/Qualifiers
     source          1..6816
                     /organism="synthetic DNA construct"
                     /mol_type="other DNA"
     enhancer        1..304
                     /label=CMV enhancer
                     /note="human cytomegalovirus immediate early enhancer"
     promoter        305..508
                     /label=CMV promoter
                     /note="human cytomegalovirus (CMV) immediate early
                     promoter"
     primer_bind     459..479
                     /label=CMV-F
                     /note="Human CMV immediate early promoter, forward primer"
     regulatory      537..546
                     /regulatory_class="other"
                     /note="vertebrate consensus sequence for strong initiation
                     of translation (Kozak, 1987)"
     CDS             2019..2696
                     /codon_start=1
                     /product="green-to-red photoswitchable fluorescent protein
                     (Wiedenmann et al., 2004)"
                     /label=EosFP
                     /translation="MSAIKPDMKINLRMEGNVNGHHFVIDGDGTGKPFEGKQSMDLEVK
                     EGGPLPFAFDILTTAFHYGNRVFAEYPDHIQDYFKQSFPKGYSWERSLTFEDGGICIAR
                     NDITMEGDTFYNKVRFHGVNFPANGPVMQKKTLKWEPSTEKMYVRDGVLTGDIRMALLL
                     EGNAHYRCDFRTTYKAKEKGVKLPGYHFVDHCIEILSHDKDYNKVKLYEHAVAHSGLPD
                     NARR"
     CDS             2745..3422
                     /codon_start=1
                     /product="green-to-red photoswitchable fluorescent protein
                     (Wiedenmann et al., 2004)"
                     /label=EosFP
                     /translation="SAIKPDMKINLRMEGNVNGHHFVIDGDGTGKPFEGKQSMDLEVKE
                     GGPLPFAFDILTTAFHYGNRVFAEYPDHIQDYFKQSFPKGYSWERSLTFEDGGICIARN
                     DITMEGDTFYNKVRFHGVNFPANGPVMQKKTLKWEPSTEKMYVRDGVLTGDIRMALLLE
                     GNAHYRCDFRTTYKAKEKGVKLPGYHFVDHCIEILSHDKDYNKVKLYEHAVAHSGLPDN
                     ARR"
     polyA_signal    3544..3665
                     /label=SV40 poly(A) signal
                     /note="SV40 polyadenylation signal"
     primer_bind     complement(3581..3600)
                     /label=SV40pA-R
                     /note="SV40 polyA, reverse primer"
     primer_bind     3635..3654
                     /label=EBV-rev
                     /note="SV40 polyA terminator, reverse primer"
     rep_origin      complement(3672..4127)
                     /direction=LEFT
                     /label=f1 ori
                     /note="f1 bacteriophage origin of replication; arrow
                     indicates direction of (+) strand synthesis"
     primer_bind     complement(3809..3830)
                     /label=F1ori-F
                     /note="F1 origin, forward primer"
     primer_bind     4021..4040
                     /label=F1ori-R
                     /note="F1 origin, reverse primer"
     promoter        4154..4258
                     /gene="bla"
                     /label=AmpR promoter
     promoter        4260..4617
                     /label=SV40 promoter
                     /note="SV40 enhancer and early promoter"
     primer_bind     complement(4283..4303)
                     /label=pBABE 3'
                     /note="SV40 enhancer, reverse primer for pBABE vectors"
     rep_origin      4468..4603
                     /label=SV40 ori
                     /note="SV40 origin of replication"
     primer_bind     4530..4549
                     /label=SV40pro-F
                     /note="SV40 promoter/origin, forward primer"
     CDS             4652..5446
                     /codon_start=1
                     /gene="aph(3')-II (or nptII)"
                     /product="aminoglycoside phosphotransferase from Tn5"
                     /label=NeoR/KanR
                     /note="confers resistance to neomycin, kanamycin, and G418
                     (Geneticin(R))"
                     /translation="MIEQDGLHAGSPAAWVERLFGYDWAQQTIGCSDAAVFRLSAQGRP
                     VLFVKTDLSGALNELQDEAARLSWLATTGVPCAAVLDVVTEAGRDWLLLGEVPGQDLLS
                     SHLAPAEKVSIMADAMRRLHTLDPATCPFDHQAKHRIERARTRMEAGLVDQDDLDEEHQ
                     GLAPAELFARLKASMPDGEDLVVTHGDACLPNIMVENGRFSGFIDCGRLGVADRYQDIA
                     LATRDIAEELGGEWADRFLVLYGIAAPDSQRIAFYRLLDEFF"
     primer_bind     complement(4706..4725)
                     /label=Neo-R
                     /note="Neomycin resistance gene, reverse primer"
     primer_bind     5316..5335
                     /label=Neo-F
                     /note="Neomycin resistance gene, forward primer"
     primer_bind     complement(5634..5653)
                     /label=TK-pA-R
                     /note="Thymidine kinase polyA, reverse primer"
     polyA_signal    5678..5725
                     /label=HSV TK poly(A) signal
                     /note="herpes simplex virus thymidine kinase
                     polyadenylation signal (Cole and Stacy, 1985)"
     rep_origin      6054..6642
                     /direction=RIGHT
                     /label=ori
                     /note="high-copy-number ColE1/pMB1/pBR322/pUC origin of
                     replication"
     primer_bind     6543..6562
                     /label=pBR322ori-F
                     /note="pBR322 origin, forward primer"
ORIGIN
        1 cgttacataa cttacggtaa atggcccgcc tggctgaccg cccaacgacc cccgcccatt
       61 gacgtcaata atgacgtatg ttcccatagt aacgccaata gggactttcc attgacgtca
      121 atgggtggag tatttacggt aaactgccca cttggcagta catcaagtgt atcatatgcc
      181 aagtacgccc cctattgacg tcaatgacgg taaatggccc gcctggcatt atgcccagta
      241 catgacctta tgggactttc ctacttggca gtacatctac gtattagtca tcgctattac
      301 catggtgatg cggttttggc agtacatcaa tgggcgtgga tagcggtttg actcacgggg
      361 atttccaagt ctccacccca ttgacgtcaa tgggagtttg ttttggcacc aaaatcaacg
      421 ggactttcca aaatgtcgta acaactccgc cccattgacg caaatgggcg gtaggcgtgt
      481 acggtgggag gtctatataa gcagagctgg tttagtgaac cgtcagatcc gctagcgcca
      541 ccatgggctg tgtgcaatgt aaggataaag aagcaacaaa actgacggag gagagggacg
      601 gcagcctgaa ccagagctct gggtaccgct atggcacaga ccccacccct cagcactacc
      661 ccagcttcgg tgtgacctcc atccccaact acaacaactt ccacgcagcc gggggccaag
      721 gactcaccgt ctttggaggt gtgaactctt cgtctcatac ggggaccttg cgtacgagag
      781 gaggaacagg agtgacactc tttgtggccc tttatgacta tgaagcacgg acagaagatg
      841 acctgagttt tcacaaagga gaaaaatttc aaatattgaa cagctcggaa ggagattggt
      901 gggaagcccg ctccttgaca actggagaga caggttacat tcccagcaat tatgtggctc
      961 cagttgactc tatccaggca gaagagtggt actttggaaa acttggccga aaagatgctg
     1021 agcgacagct attgtccttt ggaaacccaa gaggtacctt tcttatccgc gagagtgaaa
     1081 ccaccaaagg tgcctattca ctttctatcc gtgattggga tgatatgaaa ggagaccatg
     1141 tcaaacatta taaaattcgc aaacttgaca atggtggata ctacattacc acccgggccc
     1201 agtttgaaac acttcagcag cttgtacaac attactcagg tacctggaat ggaaacacaa
     1261 aagtagccat aaagactctt aaaccaggca caatgtcccc cgaatcattc cttgaggaag
     1321 cgcagatcat gaagaagctg aagcacgaca agctggtcca gctctatgca gtggtgtctg
     1381 aggagcccat ctacatcgtc accgagtata tgaacaaagg aagtttactg gatttcttaa
     1441 aagatggaga aggaagagct ctgaaattac caaatcttgt ggacatggca gcacaggtgg
     1501 ctgcaggaat ggcttacatc gagcgcatga attatatcca tagagatctg cgatcagcaa
     1561 acattctagt ggggaatgga ctcatatgca agattgctga cttcggattg gcccgattga
     1621 tagaagacaa tgagtacaca gcaagacaag gtgcaaagtt ccccatcaag tggacggccc
     1681 ccgaggcagc cctgtacggg aggttcacaa tcaagtctga cgtgtggtct tttggaatct
     1741 tactcacaga gctggtcacc aaaggaagag tgccataccc aggcatgaac aaccgggagg
     1801 tgctggagca ggtggagcga ggctacagga tgccctgccc gcaggactgc cccatctctc
     1861 tgcatgagct catgatccac tgctggaaaa aggaccctga agaacgcccc acttttgagt
     1921 acttgcagag cttcctggaa gactacttta ccgcgacaga gccccagtac caacctggtg
     1981 aaaacctggc atccagcggg gatccaccgg tcgccaccat gagtgcgatt aagccagaca
     2041 tgaagatcaa cctccgtatg gaaggcaacg taaacgggca ccactttgtg atcgacggag
     2101 atggtacagg caagcctttt gagggaaaac agagtatgga tcttgaagtc aaagagggcg
     2161 gacctctgcc ttttgccttt gatatcctga ccactgcatt ccattacggc aacagggtat
     2221 tcgccgaata tccagaccac atacaagact attttaagca gtcgtttcct aaggggtatt
     2281 cgtgggaacg aagcttgact ttcgaagacg ggggcatttg cattgccaga aacgacataa
     2341 caatggaagg ggacactttc tataataaag ttcgatttca cggtgtaaac tttcccgcca
     2401 atggtccagt tatgcagaag aagacgctga aatgggagcc ctccactgag aaaatgtatg
     2461 tgcgtgatgg agtgctgact ggtgatattc gcatggcttt gttgcttgaa ggaaatgccc
     2521 attaccgatg tgacttcaga actacttaca aagctaagga gaagggtgtc aagttaccag
     2581 gctaccactt tgtggaccac tgcattgaga ttttaagcca tgacaaagat tacaacaagg
     2641 ttaagctgta tgagcatgct gttgctcatt ctggattgcc tgacaatgcc agacgatccg
     2701 gtagcggtca cggtactggt tctactggtt ctggttcttc tgagagtgcg attaagccag
     2761 acatgaagat caacctccgt atggaaggca acgtaaacgg gcaccacttt gtgatcgacg
     2821 gagatggtac aggcaagcct tttgagggaa aacagagtat ggatcttgaa gtcaaagagg
     2881 gcggacctct gccttttgcc tttgatatcc tgaccactgc attccattac ggcaacaggg
     2941 tattcgccga atatccagac cacatacaag actattttaa gcagtcgttt cctaaggggt
     3001 attcgtggga acgaagcttg actttcgaag acgggggcat ttgcattgcc agaaacgaca
     3061 taacaatgga aggggacact ttctataata aagttcgatt tcacggtgta aactttcccg
     3121 ccaatggtcc agttatgcag aagaagacgc tgaaatggga gccctccact gagaaaatgt
     3181 atgtgcgtga tggagtgctg actggtgata ttcgcatggc tttgttgctt gaaggaaatg
     3241 cccattaccg atgtgacttc agaactactt acaaagctaa ggagaagggt gtcaagttac
     3301 caggctacca ctttgtggac cactgcattg agattttaag ccatgacaaa gattacaaca
     3361 aggttaagct gtatgagcat gctgttgctc attctggatt gcctgacaat gccagacgat
     3421 aagcggccgc gactctagat cataatcagc cataccacat ttgtagaggt tttacttgct
     3481 ttaaaaaacc tcccacacct ccccctgaac ctgaaacata aaatgaatgc aattgttgtt
     3541 gttaacttgt ttattgcagc ttataatggt tacaaataaa gcaatagcat cacaaatttc
     3601 acaaataaag catttttttc actgcattct agttgtggtt tgtccaaact catcaatgta
     3661 tcttaaggcg taaattgtaa gcgttaatat tttgttaaaa ttcgcgttaa atttttgtta
     3721 aatcagctca ttttttaacc aataggccga aatcggcaaa atcccttata aatcaaaaga
     3781 atagaccgag atagggttga gtgttgttcc agtttggaac aagagtccac tattaaagaa
     3841 cgtggactcc aacgtcaaag gnnnnnnnnn nnnnnnnnnn nnnnnnnnnn nnnnnnnnnn
     3901 nnnnnnnnnn tnnnnnnnnn nnnnnnnnnn nnnnnnnnnn nnnnnnnnnn nnnnnnnnnn
     3961 nnnnnnnnnn nnnnnnnnnn nnnnnnnnnn nnnnnnnnnn nngnnnnnnn nnnnnnnnnn
     4021 nnnnnnnnnn nnnnnnnnnn nnnnnnnnnn nnnnnnnnnn nnnnnnnnnn nnnnnnnnnn
     4081 nnnnnnnnnn nnnnnnnnnn nnnnnnnnnn nnnnnnnnnn nnnnnnncag gtggcacttt
     4141 tcggggaaat gtgcgcggaa cccctatttg tttatttttc taaatacatt caaatatgta
     4201 tccgctcatg agacaataac cctgataaat gcttcaataa tattgaaaaa ggaagagtcc
     4261 tgaggcggaa agaaccagct gtggaatgtg tgtcagttag ggtgtggaaa gtccccaggc
     4321 tccccagcag gcagaagtat gcaaagcatg catctcaatt agtcagcaac caggtgtgga
     4381 aagtccccag gctccccagc aggcagaagt atgcaaagca tgcatctcaa ttagtcagca
     4441 accatagtcc cgcccctaac tccgcccatc ccgcccctaa ctccgcccag ttccgcccat
     4501 tctccgcccc atggctgact aatttttttt atttatgcag aggccgaggc cgcctcggcc
     4561 tctgagctat tccagaagta gtgaggaggc ttttttggag gcctaggctt ttgcaaagat
     4621 cgatcaagag acaggatgag gatcgtttcg catgattgaa caagatggat tgcacgcagg
     4681 ttctccggcc gcttgggtgg agaggctatt cggctatgac tgggcacaac agacaatcgg
     4741 ctgctctgat gccgccgtgt tccggctgtc agcgcagggg cgcccggttc tttttgtcaa
     4801 gaccgacctg tccggtgccc tgaatgaact gcaagacgag gcagcgcggc tatcgtggct
     4861 ggccacgacg ggcgttcctt gcgcagctgt gctcgacgtt gtcactgaag cgggaaggga
     4921 ctggctgcta ttgggcgaag tgccggggca ggatctcctg tcatctcacc ttgctcctgc
     4981 cgagaaagta tccatcatgg ctgatgcaat gcggcggctg catacgcttg atccggctac
     5041 ctgcccattc gaccaccaag cgaaacatcg catcgagcga gcacgtactc ggatggaagc
     5101 cggtcttgtc gatcaggatg atctggacga agagcatcag gggctcgcgc cagccgaact
     5161 gttcgccagg ctcaaggcga gcatgcccga cggcgaggat ctcgtcgtga cccatggcga
     5221 tgcctgcttg ccgaatatca tggtggaaaa tggccgcttt tctggattca tcgactgtgg
     5281 ccggctgggt gtggcggacc gctatcagga catagcgttg gctacccgtg atattgctga
     5341 agagcttggc ggcgaatggg ctgaccgctt cctcgtgctt tacggtatcg ccgctcccga
     5401 ttcgcagcgc atcgccttct atcgccttct tgacgagttc ttctgagcgg gactctgggg
     5461 ttcgaaatga ccgaccaagc gacgcccaac ctgccatcac gagatttcga ttccaccgcc
     5521 gccttctatg aaaggttggg cttcggaatc gttttccggg acgccggctg gatgatcctc
     5581 cagcgcgggg atctcatgct ggagttcttc gcccacccta gggggaggct aactgaaaca
     5641 cggaaggaga caataccgga aggaacccgc gctatgacgg caataaaaag acagaataaa
     5701 acgcacggtg ttgggtcgtt tgttcataaa cgcggggttc ggtcccaggg ctggcactct
     5761 gtcgataccc caccgagacc ccattggggc caatacgccc gcgtttcttc cttttcccca
     5821 ccccaccccc caagttcggg tgaaggccca gggctcgcag ccaacgtcgg ggcggcaggc
     5881 cctgccatag cctcaggtta ctcatatata ctttagattg atttaaaact tcatttttaa
     5941 tttaaaagga tctaggtgaa gatccttttt gataatctca tgaccaaaat cccttaacgt
     6001 gagttttcgt tccactgagc gtcagacccc gtagaaaaga tcaaaggatc ttcttgagat
     6061 cctttttttc tgcgcgtaat ctgctgcttg caaacaaaaa aaccaccgct accagcggtg
     6121 gtttgtttgc cggatcaaga gctaccaact ctttttccga aggtaactgg cttcagcaga
     6181 gcgcagatac caaatactgt tcttctagtg tagccgtagt taggccacca cttcaagaac
     6241 tctgtagcac cgcctacata cctcgctctg ctaatcctgt taccagtggc tgctgccagt
     6301 ggcgataagt cgtgtcttac cgggttggac tcaagacgat agttaccgga taaggcgcag
     6361 cggtcgggct gaacgggggg ttcgtgcaca cagcccagct tggagcgaac gacctacacc
     6421 gaactgagat acctacagcg tgagctatga gaaagcgcca cgcttcccga agggagaaag
     6481 gcggacaggt atccggtaag cggcagggtc ggaacaggag agcgcacgag ggagcttcca
     6541 gggggaaacg cctggtatct ttatagtcct gtcgggtttc gccacctctg acttgagcgt
     6601 cgatttttgt gatgctcgtc aggggggcgg agcctatgga aaaacgccag caacgcggcc
     6661 tttttacggt tcctggcctt ttgctggcct tttgctcaca tgttctttcc tgcgttatcc
     6721 cctgattctg tggataaccg tattaccgcc atgcattagt tattaatagt aatcaattac
     6781 ggggtcatta gttcatagcc catatatgga gttccg
//
